Addgene plasmid #70053: Cx43-sfGFP
Purpose: Expresses rat Cx43 (Gja1 CDS) tagged with non-monomerized sfGFP on the C-terminus. CMV promoter.
Depositing lab: David Spray. Depositing organization: Albert Einstein College of Medicine. Publication: Connexin Type and Fluorescent Protein-fusion Tag Determine Structural Stability of Gap Junction Plaques. Stout RF Jr, Snapp EL, Spray DC. J Biol Chem. 2015 Aug 11. pii: jbc.M115.659979. 10.1074/jbc.M115.659979 PubMed 26265468.
Backbone
  Vector backbone: EGFP-N1
  Total vector size (bp): 5518
  Selectable markers: Neomycin (select with G418)
Growth in bacteria
  Bacterial resistance: Kanamycin, 50 μg/mL
  Growth temperature: 37°C
  Growth strain: JM109
  Copy number: High Copy
Gene/Insert
  Gene/Insert name: Cx43
  Species: R. norvegicus (rat)
  Insert size (bp): 768
  Mutation: fused in frame to non-monomerized superfolder GFP
  Entrez Gene: Gja1 (a.k.a. Cx43, Cxnk1)
  Promoter: CMV
  Tag / fusion protein: non-monomerized superfolder GFP (V207) (C terminal on insert)
  Cloning method: Ligation Independent Cloning
  Sequencing primers: 5′ CMV; 3′ C1N1-rev: ACCTCTACAAATGTGGTATGGCTGATTATG
Terms and licenses: Academic/Nonprofit Terms; Industry Terms: Not Available to Industry
How to cite: Cx43-sfGFP was a gift from David Spray (Addgene plasmid # 70053 ; http://n2t.net/addgene:70053 ; RRID:Addgene_70053)
