[The description below was written by a language model from this plasmid's Addgene catalogue record and pLannotate feature annotations shown in this document.]
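Description:
Cx43-sfGFP is a mammalian expression plasmid built on the EGFP-N1 backbone that produces rat connexin 43 (Gja1) fused at its C-terminus to superfolder GFP. Transcription is driven by the human cytomegalovirus immediate early enhancer and promoter. The Gja1 coding sequence sits between remnants of the multiple cloning site and is joined in frame, through a short linker derived from that site, to a mammalian codon-optimised superfolder GFP. The message is terminated by the SV40 polyadenylation signal. The record specifies that the tag is the non-monomerized form of sfGFP (V207), meaning it retains the weak self-association tendency of GFP rather than carrying the monomerizing substitution.

For propagation in bacteria the plasmid carries a high-copy ColE1/pUC-type origin. A single NeoR/KanR (aminoglycoside phosphotransferase) gene is expressed from tandem bacterial (bla) and SV40 early promoters and ends with the HSV TK poly(A) signal. It gives kanamycin resistance in E. coli and G418 selection in transfected mammalian cells. An f1 origin is also present. The short annotated large T antigen, ble and bGH poly(A) fragments appear to be incidental partial matches in backbone sequence rather than functional parts.

The catalogue sizes do not match the sequence record. The catalogue lists a 5,518 bp vector and a 768 bp insert, whereas the deposited full sequence is 5,893 nt and the annotated Gja1 CDS spans about 1.15 kb. Judging from the associated publication title, the construct is used for live fluorescence imaging of gap junction plaques and for comparing how the connexin type and the oligomerization tendency of the fluorescent protein tag affect plaque structural stability.
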