Features (pLannotate 1.2.2; 16 found; start..end, strand, type, name):
     61..364     +  enhancer       CMV enhancer: human cytomegalovirus immediate early enhancer
    365..568     +  promoter       CMV promoter: human cytomegalovirus (CMV) immediate early promoter
    591..661     +  misc_feature   MCS (fragment): multiple cloning site
    666..1811    +  CDS            Gja1: CXA1_RAT - Also known as Cxn-43. Experimental evidence at protein level: Swiss-Prot protein existence level 1. Gap junction protein that acts as a regulator of bladder capacity. A gap junction consists of a cluster of closely packed pairs of transmembrane channels, the connexons, through which materials of low MW diffuse from one cell to a neighboring cell. Negative regulator of bladder functional capacity: acts by enhancing intercellular electrical and chemical transmission, thus sensitizing bladder muscles to cholinergic neural stimuli and causing them to contract (By similarity). May play a
   1815..1831    +  misc_feature   MCS (fragment): multiple cloning site
   1839..2558    +  CDS            superfolder GFP: GFP variant that folds robustly even when fused to poorly folded proteins (Pédelacq et al., 2006) mammalian codon-optimized
   2575..2658    +  CDS            large T antigen (fragment): large T antigen from SV40 (simian virus 40)
   2681..2802    +  polyA_signal   SV40 poly(A) signal: SV40 polyadenylation signal
   2836..3264    -  rep_origin     f1 ori (sequence partly withheld): f1 bacteriophage origin of replication; arrow indicates direction of (+) strand synthesis
   3291..3395    +  promoter       AmpR promoter: bla
   3397..3754    +  promoter       SV40 promoter: SV40 enhancer and early promoter
   3789..4583    +  CDS            NeoR/KanR: aminoglycoside phosphotransferase from Tn5; aph(3')-II (or nptII); confers resistance to neomycin, kanamycin, and G418 (Geneticin®)
   4604..4756    +  CDS            ble (fragment): BLE_KLEPN - Experimental evidence at protein level: Swiss-Prot protein existence level 1. Binding protein with a strong affinity to the bleomycin family of antibiotics. Binds to CL990; an antimitotic-antibiotic compound. From Klebsiella pneumoniae.
   4815..4862    +  polyA_signal   HSV TK poly(A) signal: herpes simplex virus thymidine kinase polyadenylation signal (Cole and Stacy, 1985)
   4953..4969    -  polyA_signal   bGH poly(A) signal (fragment): bovine growth hormone polyadenylation signal
   5191..5779    +  rep_origin     ori: high-copy-number ColE1/pMB1/pBR322/pUC origin of replication
>Addgene plasmid #70053 | Cx43-sfGFP | depositor full sequence | sequence record 128062 | Full plasmid sequence
TAGTTATTAATAGTAATCAATTACGGGGTCATTAGTTCATAGCCCATATATGGAGTTCCGCGTTACATAA
CTTACGGTAAATGGCCCGCCTGGCTGACCGCCCAACGACCCCCGCCCATTGACGTCAATAATGACGTATG
TTCCCATAGTAACGCCAATAGGGACTTTCCATTGACGTCAATGGGTGGAGTATTTACGGTAAACTGCCCA
CTTGGCAGTACATCAAGTGTATCATATGCCAAGTACGCCCCCTATTGACGTCAATGACGGTAAATGGCCC
GCCTGGCATTATGCCCAGTACATGACCTTATGGGACTTTCCTACTTGGCAGTACATCTACGTATTAGTCA
TCGCTATTACCATGGTGATGCGGTTTTGGCAGTACATCAATGGGCGTGGATAGCGGTTTGACTCACGGGG
ATTTCCAAGTCTCCACCCCATTGACGTCAATGGGAGTTTGTTTTGGCACCAAAATCAACGGGACTTTCCA
AAATGTCGTAACAACTCCGCCCCATTGACGCAAATGGGCGGTAGGCGTGTACGGTGGGAGGTCTATATAA
GCAGAGCTGGTTTAGTGAACCGTCAGATCCGCTAGCGCTACCGGACTCAGATCTCGAGCTCAAGCTTCGA
ATTCTGCAGTCGACGGTACCGCGGGCCCGGGCACCATGGGTGACTGGAGTGCCTTGGGGAAGCTTCTGGA
CAAGGTCCAAGCCTACTCCACCGCTGGAGGGAAGGTGTGGCTGTCAGTGCTCTTCATATTCAGAATCCTG
CTCCTGGGGACAGCTGTTGAGTCAGCTTGGGGTGATGAACAGTCTGCCTTTCGCTGTAACACTCAACAAC
CTGGCTGCGAAAACGTCTGCTATGACAAGTCCTTCCCCATCTCTCACGTGCGCTTCTGGGTCCTTCAGAT
CATATTCGTGTCTGTGCCCACCCTCCTGTACTTGGCCCATGTGTTCTATGTGATGAGGAAGGAAGAGAAG
CTAAACAAGAAAGAAGAGGAGCTCAAAGTGGCCCAGACTGACGGGGTCAACGTGGAGATGCACCTGAAGC
AGATTGAAATCAAGAAGTTCAAGTACGGGATTGAAGAGCACGGCAAGGTGAAAATGAGGGGCGGCTTGCT
GAGAACCTACATCATCAGCATCCTCTTCAAGTCTGTCTTCGAGGTGGCCTTCCTGCTCATCCAGTGGTAC
ATCTATGGGTTCAGCTTGAGCGCGGTCTACACCTGCAAGAGAGATCCCTGCCCCCACCAGGTAGACTGCT
TCCTCTCACGTCCCACGGAGAAAACCATCTTCATCATCTTCATGCTGGTGGTGTCCTTGGTGTCTCTCGC
TTTGAACATCATTGAGCTCTTCTACGTCTTCTTCAAAGGCGTTAAGGATCGCGTGAAGGGAAGAAGCGAT
CCTTACCACGCCACCACTGGCCCACTGAGCCCATCAAAAGACTGCGGATCTCCAAAATACGCCTACTTCA
ATGGCTGCTCCTCACCAACGGCTCCACTCTCGCCTATGTCTCCTCCTGGGTACAAGCTGGTTACTGGTGA
CAGAAACAATTCCTCGTGCCGCAATTACAACAAGCAAGCTAGCGAGCAAAACTGGGCGAACTACAGCGCA
GAGCAAAATCGCATGGGGCAGGCCGGAAGCACCATCTCCAACTCGCACGCCCAGCCGTTCGATTTCCCCG
ACGACAACCAGAATGCCAAAAAAGTTGCTGCTGGACATGAACTCCAGCCATTAGCCATCGTGGACCAACG
ACCTTCCAGCAGAGCCAGCAGCCGCGCCAGCAGCAGGCCTCGGCCTGATGACCTGGAGATTTCCGCCCGG
GATCCACCGGTCGCCACCATGGTGAGCAAGGGCGAGGAGCTGTTCACCGGGGTGGTGCCCATCCTGGTCG
AGCTGGACGGCGACGTAAACGGCCACAAGTTCAGCGTGCGCGGCGAGGGCGAGGGCGATGCCACCAACGG
CAAGCTGACCCTGAAGTTCATCTGCACCACCGGCAAGCTGCCCGTGCCCTGGCCCACCCTCGTGACCACC
CTGACCTACGGCGTGCAGTGCTTCAGCCGCTACCCCGACCACATGAAGCGCCACGACTTCTTCAAGTCCG
CCATGCCCGAAGGCTACGTCCAGGAGCGCACCATCAGCTTCAAGGACGACGGCACCTACAAGACCCGCGC
CGAGGTGAAGTTCGAGGGCGACACCCTGGTGAACCGCATCGAGCTGAAGGGCATCGACTTCAAGGAGGAC
GGCAACATCCTGGGGCACAAGCTGGAGTACAACTTCAACAGCCACAACGTCTATATCACCGCCGACAAGC
AGAAGAACGGCATCAAGGCCAACTTCAAGATCCGCCACAACGTGGAGGACGGCAGCGTGCAGCTCGCCGA
CCACTACCAGCAGAACACCCCCATCGGCGACGGCCCCGTGCTGCTGCCCGACAACCACTACCTGAGCACC
CAGTCCGTGCTGAGCAAAGACCCCAACGAGAAGCGCGATCACATGGTCCTGCTGGAGTTCGTGACCGCCG
CCGGGATCACTCACGGCATGGACGAGCTGTACAAGTAAAGCGGCCGCGACTCTAGATCATAATCAGCCAT
ACCACATTTGTAGAGGTTTTACTTGCTTTAAAAAACCTCCCACACCTCCCCCTGAACCTGAAACATAAAA
TGAATGCAATTGTTGTTGTTAACTTGTTTATTGCAGCTTATAATGGTTACAAATAAAGCAATAGCATCAC
AAATTTCACAAATAAAGCATTTTTTTCACTGCATTCTAGTTGTGGTTTGTCCAAACTCATCAATGTATCT
TAAGGCGTAAATTGTAAGCGTTAATATTTTGTTAAAATTCGCGTTAAATTTTTGTTAAATCAGCTCATTT
TTTAACCAATAGGCCGAAATCGGCAAAATCCCTTATAAATCAAAAGAATAGACCGAGATAGGGT
[37 nt withheld, positions 2935-2971]
AAAGAACGTGGACTCCAACGTCAAAGG
[49 nt withheld, positions 2999-3047]
T
[91 nt withheld, positions 3049-3139]
G
[124 nt withheld, positions 3141-3264]
CAGGTGGCACTTTTCGGGGAAATGTGCGCGGAACCCCTATTTGTTTATTTTTCTAAATACATTCAAATAT
GTATCCGCTCATGAGACAATAACCCTGATAAATGCTTCAATAATATTGAAAAAGGAAGAGTCCTGAGGCG
GAAAGAACCAGCTGTGGAATGTGTGTCAGTTAGGGTGTGGAAAGTCCCCAGGCTCCCCAGCAGGCAGAAG
TATGCAAAGCATGCATCTCAATTAGTCAGCAACCAGGTGTGGAAAGTCCCCAGGCTCCCCAGCAGGCAGA
AGTATGCAAAGCATGCATCTCAATTAGTCAGCAACCATAGTCCCGCCCCTAACTCCGCCCATCCCGCCCC
TAACTCCGCCCAGTTCCGCCCATTCTCCGCCCCATGGCTGACTAATTTTTTTTATTTATGCAGAGGCCGA
GGCCGCCTCGGCCTCTGAGCTATTCCAGAAGTAGTGAGGAGGCTTTTTTGGAGGCCTAGGCTTTTGCAAA
GATCGATCAAGAGACAGGATGAGGATCGTTTCGCATGATTGAACAAGATGGATTGCACGCAGGTTCTCCG
GCCGCTTGGGTGGAGAGGCTATTCGGCTATGACTGGGCACAACAGACAATCGGCTGCTCTGATGCCGCCG
TGTTCCGGCTGTCAGCGCAGGGGCGCCCGGTTCTTTTTGTCAAGACCGACCTGTCCGGTGCCCTGAATGA
ACTGCAAGACGAGGCAGCGCGGCTATCGTGGCTGGCCACGACGGGCGTTCCTTGCGCAGCTGTGCTCGAC
GTTGTCACTGAAGCGGGAAGGGACTGGCTGCTATTGGGCGAAGTGCCGGGGCAGGATCTCCTGTCATCTC
ACCTTGCTCCTGCCGAGAAAGTATCCATCATGGCTGATGCAATGCGGCGGCTGCATACGCTTGATCCGGC
TACCTGCCCATTCGACCACCAAGCGAAACATCGCATCGAGCGAGCACGTACTCGGATGGAAGCCGGTCTT
GTCGATCAGGATGATCTGGACGAAGAGCATCAGGGGCTCGCGCCAGCCGAACTGTTCGCCAGGCTCAAGG
CGAGCATGCCCGACGGCGAGGATCTCGTCGTGACCCATGGCGATGCCTGCTTGCCGAATATCATGGTGGA
AAATGGCCGCTTTTCTGGATTCATCGACTGTGGCCGGCTGGGTGTGGCGGACCGCTATCAGGACATAGCG
TTGGCTACCCGTGATATTGCTGAAGAGCTTGGCGGCGAATGGGCTGACCGCTTCCTCGTGCTTTACGGTA
TCGCCGCTCCCGATTCGCAGCGCATCGCCTTCTATCGCCTTCTTGACGAGTTCTTCTGAGCGGGACTCTG
GGGTTCGAAATGACCGACCAAGCGACGCCCAACCTGCCATCACGAGATTTCGATTCCACCGCCGCCTTCT
ATGAAAGGTTGGGCTTCGGAATCGTTTTCCGGGACGCCGGCTGGATGATCCTCCAGCGCGGGGATCTCAT
GCTGGAGTTCTTCGCCCACCCTAGGGGGAGGCTAACTGAAACACGGAAGGAGACAATACCGGAAGGAACC
CGCGCTATGACGGCAATAAAAAGACAGAATAAAACGCACGGTGTTGGGTCGTTTGTTCATAAACGCGGGG
TTCGGTCCCAGGGCTGGCACTCTGTCGATACCCCACCGAGACCCCATTGGGGCCAATACGCCCGCGTTTC
TTCCTTTTCCCCACCCCACCCCCCAAGTTCGGGTGAAGGCCCAGGGCTCGCAGCCAACGTCGGGGCGGCA
GGCCCTGCCATAGCCTCAGGTTACTCATATATACTTTAGATTGATTTAAAACTTCATTTTTAATTTAAAA
GGATCTAGGTGAAGATCCTTTTTGATAATCTCATGACCAAAATCCCTTAACGTGAGTTTTCGTTCCACTG
AGCGTCAGACCCCGTAGAAAAGATCAAAGGATCTTCTTGAGATCCTTTTTTTCTGCGCGTAATCTGCTGC
TTGCAAACAAAAAAACCACCGCTACCAGCGGTGGTTTGTTTGCCGGATCAAGAGCTACCAACTCTTTTTC
CGAAGGTAACTGGCTTCAGCAGAGCGCAGATACCAAATACTGTCCTTCTAGTGTAGCCGTAGTTAGGCCA
CCACTTCAAGAACTCTGTAGCACCGCCTACATACCTCGCTCTGCTAATCCTGTTACCAGTGGCTGCTGCC
AGTGGCGATAAGTCGTGTCTTACCGGGTTGGACTCAAGACGATAGTTACCGGATAAGGCGCAGCGGTCGG
GCTGAACGGGGGGTTCGTGCACACAGCCCAGCTTGGAGCGAACGACCTACACCGAACTGAGATACCTACA
GCGTGAGCTATGAGAAAGCGCCACGCTTCCCGAAGGGAGAAAGGCGGACAGGTATCCGGTAAGCGGCAGG
GTCGGAACAGGAGAGCGCACGAGGGAGCTTCCAGGGGGAAACGCCTGGTATCTTTATAGTCCTGTCGGGT
TTCGCCACCTCTGACTTGAGCGTCGATTTTTGTGATGCTCGTCAGGGGGGCGGAGCCTATGGAAAAACGC
CAGCAACGCGGCCTTTTTACGGTTCCTGGCCTTTTGCTGGCCTTTTGCTCACATGTTCTTTCCTGCGTTA
TCCCCTGATTCTGTGGATAACCGTATTACCGCCATGCAT
