>Addgene plasmid #70053 | Cx43-sfGFP | addgene partial sequence | sequence record 127419 | CMV-F 5'-CGCAAATGGGCGGTAGGCGTG-3'
AGCAGAGCTGGTTTAGTGAACCGTCAGATCCGCTAGCGCTACCGGACTCAGATCTCGAGCTCAAGCTTCG
AATTCTGCAGTCGACGGTACCGCGGGCCCGGGCACCATGGGTGACTGGAGTGCCTTGGGGAAGCTTCTGG
ACAAGGTCCAAGCCTACTCCACCGCTGGAGGGAAGGTGTGGCTGTCAGTGCTCTTCATATTCAGAATCCT
GCTCCTGGGGACAGCTGTTGAGTCAGCTTGGGGTGATGAACAGTCTGCCTTTCGCTGTAACACTCAACAA
CCTGGCTGCGAAAACGTCTGCTATGACAAGTCCTTCCCCATCTCTCACGTGCGCTTCTGGGTCCTTCAGA
TCATATTCGTGTCTGTGCCCACCCTCCTGTACTTGGCCCATGTGTTCTATGTGATGAGGAAGGAAGAGAA
GCTAAACAAGAAAGAAGAGGAGCTCAAAGTGGCCCAGACTGACGGGGTCAACGTGGAGATGCACCTGAAG
CAGATTGAAATCAAGAAGTTCAAGTACGGGATTGAAGAGCACGGCAAGGTGAAAATGAGGGGCGGCTTGC
TGAGAACCTACATCATCAGCATCCTCTTCAAGTCTGTCTTCGAGGTGGCCTTCCTGCTCATCCAGTGGTA
CATCTATGGGTTCAGCTTGAGCGCGGTCTACACCTGCAAGAGAGATCCCTGCCCCCACCAGGTAGACTGC
TTCCTCTCACGTCCCACGGAGAAAACCATCTTCATCATCTTCATGCTGGTGGTGTCCTTGGTGTCTCTCG
CTTTGAACATCATTGAGCTCTTCTACGTCTTCTTCAAAGGCGTTAAGGATCGCGTGAAGGGAAGAAGCGA
TCCTTACCACGCCACCACTGGCCCACTGAGCCCATCAAAAGACTGCGGATCTCCAAAATACGCCTACTTC
AATGGCTGCTCCTCACCAACGGCTCCACTCTCGCCTATGTCTCCTCCTGGGTACAAGCTGGTTACTGGTG
ACAGAAACAATTCCTCGTGCCGCAATTACAACAAGCAAGCTAGCGAGCAAAACTGGGCGAACTACAGCGC
A
