>Addgene plasmid #70053 | Cx43-sfGFP | addgene partial sequence | sequence record 127420 | pEGFP-R 5'-acctctacaaatgtggtatg-3'
GCCGCTTTACTTGTACAGCTCGTCCATGCCGTGAGTGATCCCGGCGGCGGTCACGAACTCCAGCAGGACC
ATGTGATCGCGCTTCTCGTTGGGGTCTTTGCTCAGCACGGACTGGGTGCTCAGGTAGTGGTTGTCGGGCA
GCAGCACGGGGCCGTCGCCGATGGGGGTGTTCTGCTGGTAGTGGTCGGCGAGCTGCACGCTGCCGTCCTC
CACGTTGTGGCGGATCTTGAAGTTGGCCTTGATGCCGTTCTTCTGCTTGTCGGCGGTGATATAGACGTTG
TGGCTGTTGAAGTTGTACTCCAGCTTGTGCCCCAGGATGTTGCCGTCCTCCTTGAAGTCGATGCCCTTCA
GCTCGATGCGGTTCACCAGGGTGTCGCCCTCGAACTTCACCTCGGCGCGGGTCTTGTAGGTGCCGTCGTC
CTTGAAGCTGATGGTGCGCTCCTGGACGTAGCCTTCGGGCATGGCGGACTTGAAGAAGTCGTGGCGCTTC
ATGTGGTCGGGGTAGCGGCTGAAGCACTGCACGCCGTAGGTCAGGGTGGTCACGAGGGTGGGCCAGGGCA
CGGGCAGCTTGCCGGTGGTGCAGATGAACTTCAGGGTCAGCTTGCCGTTGGTGGCATCGCCCTCGCCCTC
GCCGCGCACGCTGAACTTGTGGCCGTTTACGTCGCCGTCCAGCTCGACCAGGATGGGCACCACCCCGGTG
AACAGCTCCTCGCCCTTGCTCACCATGGTGGCGACCGGTGGATCCCGGGCGGAAATCTCCAGGTCATCAG
GCCGAGGCCTGCTGCTGGCGCGGCTGCTGGCTCTGCTGGAAGGTCGTTGGTCCACGATGGCTAATGGCTG
GAGTTCATGTCCAGCAGCAACTTTTTTGGCATTCTGGTTGTCGTCGGGGAAATCGAACGGCTGGGCGTGC
GAGTTGGAGATGGTGCTTCCGGCCTGCCCCATGCGATTTTG
